>Addgene plasmid #14075 | pDESTFLAGHApuro3-Ago Chi-a | addgene partial sequence | sequence record 20253 | T7 5'-TAATACGACTCACTATAGGG-3'
GATCCATCCGATAGTGGTGGTGGAATTCTGATCGCCGCCGCCATGGACTACAAGGACGACGATGACAAGT
ACCCTTATGACGTGCCCGATTACGCTTTGAACCAGATATCAACAAGTTTGTACAAAAAAGCAGGCTCCAC
CATGGGAACCAATTCAGTCGACTGGATCCGGATGGAAGCGGGACCCTCGGGAGCAGCTGCGGGCGCTTAC
CTGCCCCCCCTGCAGCAGGTGTTCCAGGCACCTCGCCGGCCTGGCATTGGCACTGTGGGGAAACCAATCA
AGCTCCTGGCCAATTACTTTGAGGTGGACATCCCTAAGATCGACGTGTACCACTACGAGGTGGACATCAA
GCCGGATAAGTGTCCCCGTAGAGTCAACCGGGAAGTGGTGGAATACATGGTCCAGCATTTCAAGCCTCAG
ATCTTTGGTGATCGCAAGCCTGTGTATGATGGAAAGAAGAACATTTACACTGTCACAGCACTGCCCATTG
GCAACGAACGGGTCGACTTTGAGGTGACAATCCCTGGGGAAGGGAAGGATCGAATCTTTAAGGTCTCCAT
CAAGTGGCTAGCCATTGTGAGCTGGCGAATGCTGCATGAGGCCCTGGTCAGCGGCCAGATCCCTGTTCCC
TTGGAGTCTGTGCAAGCCCTGGATGTGGCCATGAGGCACCTGGCATCCATGAGGTACACCCCTGTGGGCC
GCTCCTTCTTCTCACCGCCTGAGGGCTACTAC
