[The description below was written by a language model from this plasmid's Addgene catalogue record.]
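Description:
pDESTFLAGHApuro3-Ago Chi-a is a mammalian expression plasmid built on the pDESTFLAGHApuro3 Gateway destination backbone (about 5.4 kb without insert). It is maintained as a high-copy plasmid in standard E. coli cloning strains under ampicillin selection, and it carries a puromycin resistance marker that allows selection of transfected mammalian cells, including enrichment or derivation of stably expressing populations. The record does not state which promoter drives the insert or which origin of replication is present, and no feature table is provided to resolve these details.

The payload is a roughly 2.6 kb human-derived open reading frame named Ago Chi-a, described as "Ago Chimera-a", that is, a chimeric Argonaute protein. The record does not specify which Argonaute family members or which domains were combined to make the chimera. The coding sequence was introduced by Gateway recombination, with the recombination sites retained on both sides of the insert, and it is placed in frame behind a tandem FLAG/HA epitope tag supplied by the backbone, giving an N-terminally double-tagged protein. A dual tag of this kind supports detection by immunoblotting and affinity purification or immunoprecipitation of the tagged protein with its bound partners from cell lysates.

The construct is associated with work on Argonaute structure and the mechanism of RISC-mediated mRNA cleavage. This suggests it was used to express a tagged chimeric Argonaute in human cells to examine how particular regions of the protein contribute to RNA-guided target cleavage, though the record does not describe the experiments themselves.
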