Addgene plasmid #14075: pDESTFLAGHApuro3-Ago Chi-a
Depositing lab: Thomas Tuschl. Depositing organization: Rockefeller University. Publication: Crystal structure of A. aeolicus argonaute, a site-specific DNA-guided endoribonuclease, provides insights into RISC-mediated mRNA cleavage. Yuan YR, Pei Y, Ma JB, Kuryavyi V, Zhadina M, Meister G, Chen HY, Dauter Z, Tuschl T, Patel DJ. Mol Cell. 2005 Aug 5. 19(3):405-19. 10.1016/j.molcel.2005.07.011 PubMed 16061186.
Backbone
  Vector backbone: pDESTFLAGHApuro3
  Backbone size w/o insert (bp): 5409
  Vector type: Mammalian Expression
  Selectable markers: Puromycin
Growth in bacteria
  Bacterial resistance: Ampicillin, 100 μg/mL
  Growth temperature: 37°C
  Growth strain: DH5alpha
  Copy number: High Copy
Gene/Insert
  Gene/Insert name: Ago Chi-a
  Species: H. sapiens (human)
  Insert size (bp): 2574
  Mutation: Ago Chimera-a
  Tag / fusion protein: FLAG/HA (N terminal on backbone)
  Cloning method: Gateway Cloning; 5′ cloning site Gateway (not destroyed); 3′ cloning site Gateway (not destroyed)
  Sequencing primers: 5′ n/a
Terms and licenses: Academic/Nonprofit Terms; Industry Terms: Not Available to Industry
How to cite: pDESTFLAGHApuro3-Ago Chi-a was a gift from Thomas Tuschl (Addgene plasmid # 14075 ; http://n2t.net/addgene:14075 ; RRID:Addgene_14075)
